Addgene plasmid #208815: pG0A0-1-1-PBAD-dCas9
Purpose: Expresses arabinose-inducible dCas9, codon-optimized for Salmonella
Depositing lab: Marc Erhardt. Depositing organization: Humboldt-Universitaet zu Berlin. Publication: A versatile regulatory toolkit of arabinose-inducible artificial transcription factors for Enterobacteriaceae. Naseri G, Raasch H, Charpentier E, Erhardt M. Commun Biol. 2023 Oct 3;6(1):1005. doi: 10.1038/s42003-023-05363-3. PubMed 37789111.
Backbone
  Vector backbone: Synthetic backbone
  Vector type: Bacterial Expression, CRISPR, Synthetic Biology
Growth in bacteria
  Bacterial resistance: Kanamycin, 50 μg/mL
  Growth temperature: 37°C
  Growth strain: DH5alpha
  Copy number: High Copy
Gene/Insert
  Gene/Insert name: Arabinose-inducible dCas9 that is codon optimized for expression in Salmonella
  Species: Synthetic
  Promoter: Arabinsoe-inducible promoter
  Cloning method: Gibson Cloning
  Sequencing primers: 5′ TTGTCCATATTGCATCAGAC; 3′ GTCTTTCGACTGAGCCTTTCG
Terms and licenses: Academic/Nonprofit Terms; Industry Terms: Not Available to Industry
How to cite: pG0A0-1-1-PBAD-dCas9 was a gift from Marc Erhardt (Addgene plasmid # 208815 ; http://n2t.net/addgene:208815 ; RRID:Addgene_208815)
