[The description below was written by a language model from this plasmid's Addgene catalogue record and pLannotate feature annotations shown in this document.]
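Description:
pG0A0-1-1-PBAD-dCas9 is a high-copy bacterial expression plasmid on a synthetic backbone, built by Gibson assembly to produce nuclease-dead Cas9 under arabinose control in Enterobacteriaceae. The coding sequence is described as codon-optimized for Salmonella. In bacteria it replicates from a ColE1/pUC-type origin and is selected with kanamycin through a Tn5 aminoglycoside phosphotransferase gene (NeoR/KanR) driven by the AmpR promoter. The backbone also carries the yeast 2μ origin and a URA3 marker with its own promoter. These would allow maintenance and uracil-prototrophy selection in Saccharomyces cerevisiae, and such elements are commonly included for assembly by yeast recombination, although the record does not say why they are here.

In the full 11.7 kb sequence, the payload is an araC gene transcribed divergently from the araBAD promoter, the classic arrangement in which AraC keeps the promoter off without L-arabinose and activates it when the sugar is present. This promoter drives a roughly 4.1 kb Streptococcus pyogenes Cas9 open reading frame. The annotation labels it simply cas9, so its catalytically dead status rests on the catalogue description. The rrnB T1 and T7Te terminators follow. Upstream of the arabinose module lie a lacIq promoter–lacI repressor cassette and a short trc promoter element, whose role in this construct is not stated.

A second, shorter sequencing record (about 8.8 kb) shares the backbone, cas9 and terminators but lacks the lacI, araC and araBAD region, so it does not match the described inducible construct. The plasmid belongs to a toolkit of arabinose-inducible artificial transcription factors. A guide RNA is not annotated and would presumably be supplied separately.
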