Features (pLannotate 1.2.2; 22 found; start..end, strand, type, name):
    554..1357    -  CDS            URA3: orotidine-5'-phosphate decarboxylase, required for uracil biosynthesis; S. cerevisiae URA3; yeast auxotrophic marker, counterselectable with 5-fluoroorotic acid (5-FOA)
   1358..1573    -  promoter       URA3 promoter: S. cerevisiae URA3
   1579..1602    -  promoter       tet promoter (fragment): E. coli promoter for tetracycline efflux protein gene
   1640..2020    +  CDS            RAF1 (fragment): RAF_YEAST - Experimental evidence at transcript level: Swiss-Prot protein existence level 2. Antagonizes transcriptional repression of recombinase FLP by REP1-REP2. May play a role in plasmid partitioning. From Saccharomyces cerevisiae (strain ATCC 204508 / S288c) (Baker's yeast).
   2174..3051    -  rep_origin     2μ ori: yeast 2μ plasmid origin of replication
   3062..3128    -  rep_origin     M13 ori (fragment): M13 bacteriophage origin of replication; arrow indicates direction of (+) strand synthesis
   3129..3249    +  rep_origin     RSF ori (fragment): Plasmids containing the RSF 1030 origin of replication can be propagated in E. coli cells that contain additional plasmids with compatible origins.
   3397..4191    -  CDS            NeoR/KanR: aminoglycoside phosphotransferase from Tn5; aph(3')-II (or nptII); confers resistance to neomycin, kanamycin, and G418 (Geneticin®)
   4192..4296    -  promoter       AmpR promoter: bla
   4333..4364    -  misc_feature   CEN/ARS (fragment): S. cerevisiae CEN6 centromere fused to an autonomously replicating sequence
   4467..4507    -  CDS            rop (fragment): Rop protein, which maintains plasmids at low copy number; rop
   4551..4628    +  promoter       lacIq promoter: lacI (mutant); In the lacIq allele, a single base change in the promoter boosts expression of the lacI gene about 10-fold.
   4629..5711    +  CDS            lacI: lac repressor; lacI; The lac repressor binds to the lac operator to inhibit transcription in E. coli. This inhibition can be relieved by adding lactose or isopropyl-β-D-thiogalactopyranoside (IPTG).
   5753..5770    +  promoter       tet promoter (fragment): E. coli promoter for tetracycline efflux protein gene
   5766..5867    -  CDS            yciV (fragment): RNAAM_ECOLI - Also known as trpH From Escherichia coli (strain K12).
   5943..5972    +  promoter       trc promoter: strong E. coli promoter; hybrid between the trp and lac UV5 promoters
   5976..6854    -  CDS            araC: L-arabinose regulatory protein; araC
   6881..7165    +  promoter       araBAD promoter: araBAD; promoter of the L-arabinose operon of E. coli; the araC regulatory gene is transcribed in the opposite direction (Guzman et al., 1995)
   7213..11316   +  CDS            cas9: CAS9_STRP1 - Also known as csn1 From Streptococcus pyogenes serotype M1.
  11343..11414   +  terminator     rrnB T1 terminator: transcription terminator T1 from the E. coli rrnB gene
  11430..11457   +  terminator     T7Te terminator: phage T7 early transcription terminator
  11509..429     +  rep_origin     ori (across the origin): high-copy-number ColE1/pMB1/pBR322/pUC origin of replication
>Addgene plasmid #208815 | pG0A0-1-1-PBAD-dCas9 | addgene full sequence | sequence record 468502 | Addgene NGS Result
CCGTAGTTAGGCCACCACTTCAAGAACTCTGTAGCACCGCCTACATACCTCGCTCTGCTAATCCTGTTAC
CAGTGGCTGCTGCCAGTGGCGATAAGTCGTGTCTTACCGGGTTGGACTCAAGACGATAGTTACCGGATAA
GGCGCAGCGGTCGGGCTGAACGGGGGGTTCGTGCACACAGCCCAGCTTGGAGCGAACGACCTACACCGAA
CTGAGATACCTACAGCGTGAGCTATGAGAAAGCGCCACGCTTCCCGAAGGGAGAAAGGCGGACAGGTATC
CGGTAAGCGGCAGGGTCGGAACAGGAGAGCGCACGAGGGAGCTTCCAGGGGGAAACGCCTGGTATCTTTA
TAGTCCTGTCGGGTTTCGCCACCTCTGACTTGAGCGTCGATTTTTGTGATGCTCGTCAGGGGGGCGGAGC
CTATGGAAAAACGCCAGCAACGCGGCCTTTTTACGGTTCCTGGCCTTTTGCTGGCCTTTTGCTCATGATA
TAATTAAATTGAAGCTCTAATTTGTGAGTTTAGTATACATGCATTTACTTATAATACAGTTTTTTAGTTT
TGCTGGCCGCATCTTCTCAAATATGCTTCCCAGCCTGCTTTTCTGTAACGTTCACCCTCTACCTTAGCAT
CCCTTCCCTTTGCAAATAGTCCTCTTCCAACAATAATAATGTCAGATCCTGTAGAGACCACATCATCCAC
GGTTCTATACTGTTGACCCAATGCGTCTCCCTTGTCATCTAAACCCACACCGGGTGTCATAATCAACCAA
TCGTAACCTTCATCTCTTCCACCCATGTCTCTTTGAGCAATAAAGCCGATAACAAAATCTTTGTCGCTCT
TCGCAATGTCAACAGTACCCTTAGTATATTCTCCAGTAGATAGGGAGCCCTTGCATGACAATTCTGCTAA
CATCAAAAGGCCTCTAGGTTCCTTTGTTACTTCTTCTGCCGCCTGCTTCAAACCGCTAACAATACCTGGG
CCCACCACACCGTGTGCATTCGTAATGTCTGCCCATTCTGCTATTCTGTATACACCCGCAGAGTACTGCA
ATTTGACTGTATTACCAATGTCAGCAAATTTTCTGTCTTCGAAGAGTAAAAAATTGTACTTGGCGGATAA
TGCCTTTAGCGGCTTAACTGTGCCCTCCATGGAAAAATCAGTCAAGATATCCACATGTGTTTTTAGTAAA
CAAATTTTGGGACCTAATGCTTCAACTAACTCCAGTAATTCCTTGGTGGTACGAACATCCAATGAAGCAC
ACAAGTTTGTTTGCTTTTCGTGCATGATATTAAATAGCTTGGCAGCAACAGGACTAGGATGAGTAGCAGC
ACGTTCCTTATATGTAGCTTTCGACATGATTTATCTTCGTTTCCTGCAGGTTTTTGTTCTGTGCAGTTGG
GTTAAGAATACTGGGCAATTTCATGTTTCTTCAACACTACATATGCGTATATATACCAATCTAAGTCTGT
GCTCCTTCCTTCGTTCTTCCTTCTGTTCGGAGATTACCGAATCAAAAAAATTTCAAGGAAACCGAAATCA
AAAAAAAGAATAAAAAAAAAATGATGAATTGAAAAGCTAGCTTATCGATGATAAGCTGTCAAACATGAGA
ATTAATTCCACGGACTATAGACTATACCTAGTATACTCCGTCTACTGTACGATACACTTCCGCTCAGGTC
CTTGTCCTTTAACGAGGCCTTACCACTCTTTTGTTACTCTATTGATCCAGCTCAGCAAAGGCAGTGTGAT
CTAAGATTCTATCTTCGCGATGTAGTAAAACTAGCTAGACCGAGAAAGAGACTAGAAATGCAAAAGGCAC
TTCTACAATGGCTGCCATCATTATTATCCGATGTGACGCTGCAGCTTCTCAATGATATTCGAATACGCTT
TGAGGAGATACAGCCTAATATCCGACAAACTGTTTTACAGATTTACGATCGTACTTGTTACCCATCATTG
AATTTTGAACATCCGAACCTGGGAGTTTTCCCTGAAACAGATAGTATATTTGAACCTGTATAATAATATA
TAGTCTAGCGCTTTACGGAAGACAATGTATGTATTTCGGTTCCTGGAGAAACTATTGCATCTATTGCATA
GGTAATCTTGCACGTCGCATCCCCGGTTCATTTTCTGCGTTTCCATCTTGCACTTCAATAGCATATCTTT
GTTAACGAAGCATCTGTGCTTCATTTTGTAGAACAAAAATGCAACGCGAGAGCGCTAATTTTTCAAACAA
AGAATCTGAGCTGCATTTTTACAGAACAGAAATGCAACGCGAAAGCGCTATTTTACCAACGAAGAATCTG
TGCTTCATTTTTGTAAAACAAAAATGCAACGCGAGAGCGCTAATTTTTCAAACAAAGAATCTGAGCTGCA
TTTTTACAGAACAGAAATGCAACGCGAGAGCGCTATTTTACCAACAAAGAATCTATACTTCTTTTTTGTT
CTACAAAAATGCATCCCGAGAGCGCTATTTTTCTAACAAAGCATCTTAGATTACTTTTTTTCTCCTTTGT
GCGCTCTATAATGCAGTCTCTTGATAACTTTTTGCACTGTAGGTCCGTTAAGGTTAGAAGAAGGCTACTT
TGGTGTCTATTTTCTCTTCCATAAAAAAAGCCTGACTCCACTTCCCGCGTTTACTGATTACTAGCGAAGC
TGCGGGTGCATTTTTTCAAGATAAAGGCATCCCCGATTATATTCTATACCGATGTGGATTGCGCATACTT
TGTGAACAGAAAGTGATAGCGTTGATGATTCTTCATTGGTCAGAAAATTATGAACGGTTTCTTCTATTTT
GTCTCTATATACTACGTATAGGAAATGTTTACATTTTCGTATTGTTTTCGATTCACTCTATGAATAGTTC
TTACTACAATTTTTTTGTCTAAAGAGTAATACTAGAGATAAACATAAAAAATGTAGAGGTCGAGTTTAGA
TGCAAGTTCAAGGAGCGAAAGGTGGATGGGTAGGTTATATAGGGATATAGCACAGAGATATATAGCAAAG
AGATACTTTTGAGCAATGTTTGTGGAAGCGGTATTCGCAATGGGAAGCTCCACCCCGGTTGATAATCAGA
AAAGCCCCAAAAACAGGAAGATTGTATAAGCAAATATTTAAATTGTAATTCTTTCCTGCGTTATCCCCTG
ATTCTGTGGATAACCGTATTACCGCCTTTGAGTGAGCTGATACCGCTCGCCGCAGCCGAACGACCGAGCG
CAGCGAGTCAGTGAGCGAGGAAGCGGAAGAGGGTCTGACGCTCAGTGGAACGAAAACTCACGTTAAGGGA
TTTTGGTCATGAGATTATCAAAAAGGATCTTCACCTAGATCCTTTTAAATTAAAAATGAAGTTTTAAATC
AATCTAAAGTATATATGAGTAAACTTGGTCTGACAGTCAGAAGAACTCGTCAAGAAGGCGATAGAAGGCG
ATGCGCTGCGAATCGGGAGCGGCGATACCGTAAAGCACGAGGAAGCGGTCAGCCCATTCGCCGCCAAGCT
CTTCAGCAATATCACGGGTAGCCAACGCTATGTCCTGATAGCGGTCCGCCACACCCAGCCGGCCACAGTC
GATGAATCCAGAAAAGCGGCCATTTTCCACCATGATATTCGGCAAGCAGGCATCGCCATGAGTCACGACG
AGATCCTCGCCGTCGGGCATGCTCGCCTTGAGCCTGGCGAACAGTTCGGCTGGCGCGAGCCCCTGATGCT
CTTCGTCCAGATCATCCTGATCGACAAGACCGGCTTCCATCCGAGTACGTGCTCGCTCGATGCGATGTTT
CGCTTGGTGGTCGAATGGGCAGGTAGCCGGATCAAGCGTATGCAGCCGCCGCATTGCATCAGCCATGATG
GATACTTTCTCGGCAGGAGCAAGGTGAGATGACAGGAGATCCTGCCCCGGCACTTCGCCCAATAGCAGCC
AGTCCCTTCCCGCTTCAGTGACAACGTCGAGCACAGCTGCGCAAGGAACGCCCGTCGTGGCCAGCCACGA
TAGCCGCGCTGCCTCGTCTTGCAGTTCATTCAGGGCACCGGACAGGTCGGTCTTGACAAAAAGAACCGGG
CGCCCCTGCGCTGACAGCCGGAACACGGCGGCATCAGAGCAGCCGATTGTCTGTTGTGCCCAGTCATAGC
CGAATAGCCTCTCCACCCAAGCGGCCGGAGAACCTGCGTGCAATCCATCTTGTTCAATCATACTCTTCCT
TTTTCAATATTATTGAAGCATTTATCAGGGTTATTGTCTCATGAGCGGATACATATTTGAATGTATTTAG
AAAAATAAACAAATAGGGGTTCCGCGCACATTTCCCCGAAAAGTGCCACCTGACGTCGGACGGATCGCTT
GCCTGTAACTTACACGCGCCTCGTGGGGCGCGCCCCGCCAACACCCGCTGACGCGCCCTGACGGGCTTGT
CTGCTCCCGGCATCCGCTTACAGACAAGCTGTGACCGTCTCCGGGAGCTGCATGTGTCAGAGGTTTTCAC
CGTCATCACCGAAACGCGCGAGGCAGCAGATCAATTCGCGCGCGAAGGCGAAGCGGCATGCATTTACGTT
GACACCATCGAATGGTGCAAAACCTTTCGCGGTATGGCATGATAGCGCCCGGAAGAGAGTCAATTCAGGG
TGGTGAATGTGAAACCAGTAACGTTATACGATGTCGCAGAGTATGCCGGTGTCTCTTATCAGACCGTTTC
CCGCGTGGTGAACCAGGCCAGCCACGTTTCTGCGAAAACGCGGGAAAAAGTGGAAGCGGCGATGGCGGAG
CTGAATTACATTCCCAACCGCGTGGCACAACAACTGGCGGGCAAACAGTCGTTGCTGATTGGCGTTGCCA
CCTCCAGTCTGGCCCTGCACGCGCCGTCGCAAATTGTCGCGGCGATTAAATCTCGCGCCGATCAACTGGG
TGCCAGCGTGGTGGTGTCGATGGTAGAACGAAGCGGCGTCGAAGCCTGTAAAGCGGCGGTGCACAATCTT
CTCGCGCAACGCGTCAGTGGGCTGATCATTAACTATCCGCTGGATGACCAGGATGCCATTGCTGTGGAAG
CTGCCTGCACTAATGTTCCGGCGTTATTTCTTGATGTCTCTGACCAGACACCCATCAACAGTATTATTTT
CTCCCATGAAGACGGTACGCGACTGGGCGTGGAGCATCTGGTCGCATTGGGTCACCAGCAAATCGCGCTG
TTAGCGGGCCCATTAAGTTCTGTCTCGGCGCGTCTGCGTCTGGCTGGCTGGCATAAATATCTCACTCGCA
ATCAAATTCAGCCGATAGCGGAACGGGAAGGCGACTGGAGTGCCATGTCCGGTTTTCAACAAACCATGCA
AATGCTGAATGAGGGCATCGTTCCCACTGCGATGCTGGTTGCCAACGATCAGATGGCGCTGGGCGCAATG
CGCGCCATTACCGAGTCCGGGCTGCGCGTTGGTGCGGATATCTCGGTAGTGGGATACGACGATACCGAAG
ACAGCTCATGTTATATCCCGCCGTCAACCACCATCAAACAGGATTTTCGCCTGCTGGGGCAAACCAGCGT
GGACCGCTTGCTGCAACTCTCTCAGGGCCAGGCGGTGAAGGGCAATCAGCTGTTGCCCGTCTCACTGGTG
AAAAGAAAAACCACCCTGGCGCCCAATACGCAAACCGCCTCTCCCCGCGCGTTGGCCGATTCATTAATGC
AGCTGGCACGACAGGTTTCCCGACTGGAAAGCGGGCAGTGAGCGCAACGCAATTAATGTGAGTTAGCGCG
AATTGATCTGGTTTGACAGCTTATCATCGACTGCACGGTGCACCAATGCTTCTGGCGTCAGGCAGCCATC
GGAAGCTGTGGTATGGCTGTGCAGGTCGTAAATCACTGCATAATTCGTGTCGCTCAAGGCGCACTCCCGT
TCTGGATAATGTTTTTTGCGCCGACATCATAACGGTTCTGGCAAATATTCTGAAATGAGCTGTTGACAAT
TAATCATCCGGCTCGTATAATGTGTTTATGACAACTTGACGGCTACATCATTCACTTTTTCTTCACAACC
GGCACGGAACTCGCTCGGGCTGGCCCCGGTGCATTTTTTAAATACCCGCGAGAAATAGAGTTGATCGTCA
AAACCAACATTGCGACCGACGGTGGCGATAGGCATCCGGGTGGTGCTCAAAAGCAGCTTCGCCTGGCTGA
TACGTTGGTCCTCGCGCCAGCTTAAGACGCTAATCCCTAACTGCTGGCGGAAAAGATGTGACAGACGCGA
CGGCGACAAGCAAACATGCTGTGCGACGCTGGCGATATCAAAATTGCTGTCTGCCAGGTGATCGCTGATG
TACTGACAAGCCTCGCGTACCCGATTATCCATCGGTGGATGGAGCGACTCGTTAATCGCTTCCATGCGCC
GCAGTAACAATTGCTCAAGCAGATTTATCGCCAGCAGCTCCGAATAGCGCCCTTCCCCTTGCCCGGCGTT
AATGATTTGCCCAAACAGGTCGCTGAAATGCGGCTGGTGCGCTTCATCCGGGCGAAAGAACCCCGTATTG
GCAAATATTGACGGCCAGTTAAGCCATTCATGCCAGTAGGCGCGCGGACGAAAGTAAACCCACTGGTGAT
ACCATTCGCGAGCCTCCGGATGACGACCGTAGTGATGAATCTCTCCTGGCGGGAACAGCAAAATATCACC
CGGTCGGCAAACAAATTCTCGTCCCTGATTTTTCACCACCCCCTGACCGCGAATGGTGAGATTGAGAATA
TAACCTTTCATTCCCAGCGGTCGGTCGATAAAAAAATCGAGATAACCGTTGGCCTCAATCGGCGTTAAAC
CCGCCACCAGATGGGCATTAAACGAGTATCCCGGCAGCAGGGGATCATTTTGCGCTTCAGCCATACTTTT
CATACTCCCGCCATTCAGAGAAGAAACCAATTGTCCATATTGCATCAGACATTGCCGTCACTGCGTCTTT
TACTGGCTCTTCTCGCTAACCAAACCGGTAACCCCGCTTATTAAAAGCATTCTGTAACAAAGCGGGACCA
AAGCCATGACAAAAACGCGTAACAAAAGTGTCTATAATCACGGCAGAAAAGTCCACATTGATTATTTGCA
CGGCGTCACACTTTGCTATGCCATAGCATTTTTATCCATAAGATTAGCGGATTCTACCTGACGCTTTTTA
TCGCAACTCTCTACTGTTTCTCCATACCCGTTTTTTTGGGAATTCAAAAGATCTAAAGAGGAGAAAGGAT
CTATGGATAAGAAGTACTCCATTGGTTTAGCAATTGGCACGAACAGTGTCGGATGGGCCGTGATTACAGA
TGAATACAAGGTCCCTTCAAAGAAATTCAAAGTGTTAGGTAATACTGACCGGCACAGTATTAAGAAAAAC
CTGATCGGGGCACTTCTGTTCGATTCCGGGGAAACTGCAGAGGCAACACGTTTGAAGCGTACCGCCCGGC
GCCGTTATACGCGTCGTAAAAATCGCATCTGTTACTTACAAGAAATCTTCTCAAATGAGATGGCGAAGGT
AGACGATTCTTTTTTTCATCGGCTGGAGGAATCGTTTTTGGTAGAAGAGGACAAGAAGCATGAACGCCAT
CCGATTTTCGGGAATATTGTCGATGAAGTTGCCTATCATGAGAAATATCCGACAATTTACCATTTACGGA
AAAAACTTGTGGATTCTACGGACAAAGCTGACTTGCGGTTGATCTATCTTGCCCTGGCCCACATGATTAA
GTTCCGTGGGCACTTTCTTATCGAAGGGGATTTGAACCCAGATAACTCGGACGTTGACAAGTTGTTTATT
CAATTGGTCCAAACCTATAACCAGCTTTTCGAGGAAAATCCGATCAATGCTAGCGGTGTGGACGCGAAAG
CTATCCTGAGTGCCCGGTTATCTAAATCACGGCGGCTGGAGAACTTGATTGCCCAGTTGCCCGGAGAGAA
GAAAAACGGATTATTCGGTAATCTTATCGCCCTTTCTCTGGGGTTGACGCCCAACTTCAAATCTAACTTT
GATCTGGCCGAAGACGCTAAATTACAACTTAGTAAAGATACCTACGACGATGACCTGGATAATTTGTTGG
CTCAAATCGGGGATCAATATGCTGACCTTTTCCTTGCGGCGAAGAACTTATCGGACGCCATCTTGCTGTC
GGATATCCTGCGTGTCAATACGGAGATTACTAAGGCACCACTTTCCGCATCCATGATCAAGCGTTATGAC
GAGCATCACCAAGACCTTACGTTGCTGAAAGCCTTAGTCCGTCAACAGTTACCTGAAAAATATAAAGAAA
TTTTTTTTGATCAGTCTAAGAATGGATACGCAGGTTATATCGACGGAGGAGCAAGCCAAGAAGAATTTTA
CAAATTTATTAAACCGATTCTTGAAAAGATGGATGGTACGGAGGAACTTCTGGTTAAGTTAAATCGCGAA
GACTTGTTGCGCAAGCAGCGCACTTTCGACAACGGGAGTATCCCCCACCAAATTCATCTTGGTGAATTAC
ATGCGATCCTGCGGCGGCAAGAAGATTTTTATCCTTTCTTAAAAGATAATCGCGAAAAAATTGAAAAAAT
CTTAACGTTTCGCATTCCTTATTACGTGGGCCCTCTGGCACGCGGTAATAGCCGGTTTGCCTGGATGACC
CGCAAATCAGAAGAGACCATCACCCCGTGGAATTTCGAGGAGGTAGTAGACAAGGGTGCCAGTGCACAAT
CCTTCATCGAACGCATGACAAATTTTGATAAAAATTTGCCTAATGAGAAGGTCCTGCCGAAACATAGTCT
TTTATATGAATACTTTACCGTATACAACGAGTTGACAAAGGTTAAGTACGTGACGGAGGGGATGCGTAAA
CCTGCATTTTTGTCAGGTGAGCAAAAAAAAGCGATTGTGGATTTATTATTTAAAACTAATCGGAAGGTGA
CAGTGAAGCAACTTAAGGAAGACTATTTCAAGAAGATCGAATGCTTCGATTCGGTAGAAATCAGTGGTGT
TGAAGACCGCTTCAACGCAAGCTTAGGGACTTATCACGATCTTCTTAAGATCATTAAGGACAAAGACTTC
CTGGACAACGAGGAAAACGAGGACATTTTGGAAGATATTGTACTTACTTTGACTTTGTTTGAAGACCGGG
AGATGATCGAAGAGCGTCTTAAGACGTACGCGCACCTTTTCGATGACAAAGTAATGAAGCAGCTGAAGCG
GCGGCGGTACACCGGATGGGGTCGTTTATCTCGGAAATTGATCAATGGCATTCGTGACAAGCAAAGCGGC
AAGACGATCTTAGATTTCCTTAAGTCCGATGGATTTGCTAATCGGAACTTTATGCAATTGATTCATGACG
ATAGTCTTACCTTTAAAGAGGACATCCAAAAGGCACAAGTGTCAGGCCAAGGTGACAGTCTTCACGAACA
TATTGCTAACTTAGCCGGTAGTCCAGCTATCAAGAAGGGTATCTTACAGACTGTTAAAGTAGTAGATGAA
CTGGTGAAAGTAATGGGTCGTCACAAGCCTGAGAATATCGTAATTGAAATGGCGCGGGAAAATCAGACAA
CTCAAAAAGGTCAAAAAAACAGTCGTGAACGTATGAAACGCATTGAAGAGGGCATCAAGGAGTTGGGCAG
TCAGATTTTAAAGGAGCATCCAGTGGAGAACACTCAGCTGCAAAATGAGAAACTTTATCTTTATTACCTT
CAGAATGGACGCGATATGTACGTCGATCAAGAACTGGATATTAATCGGTTATCCGATTACGACGTTGATG
CCATCGTCCCTCAATCATTTCTGAAAGACGATAGCATCGACAATAAGGTGCTGACACGTAGTGACAAGAA
CCGTGGGAAGAGCGACAACGTACCGTCGGAGGAGGTCGTTAAGAAGATGAAGAACTATTGGCGGCAATTG
CTGAACGCTAAATTGATTACGCAGCGGAAATTTGACAACCTGACCAAGGCAGAGCGTGGGGGCCTGAGTG
AACTGGATAAAGCTGGCTTTATCAAACGTCAATTGGTAGAGACACGCCAAATTACGAAGCATGTCGCGCA
GATTTTGGACTCGCGCATGAACACTAAGTACGATGAAAACGACAAGTTAATTCGTGAGGTGAAAGTCATT
ACTCTTAAGAGTAAACTTGTCTCGGACTTCCGGAAGGACTTTCAATTTTACAAAGTCCGTGAAATTAATA
ACTATCATCACGCCCACGACGCATATCTTAACGCGGTCGTTGGAACAGCTTTGATTAAGAAATATCCCAA
GCTTGAGAGCGAGTTCGTGTACGGTGATTATAAAGTGTATGACGTACGTAAGATGATCGCGAAGTCCGAA
CAAGAGATTGGGAAGGCAACTGCTAAGTACTTTTTTTACTCTAATATTATGAACTTTTTCAAAACCGAGA
TCACATTGGCTAATGGCGAAATCCGTAAGCGCCCTCTTATTGAGACAAACGGGGAAACTGGGGAGATCGT
GTGGGATAAGGGCCGCGATTTTGCAACTGTCCGGAAGGTCCTGTCTATGCCCCAAGTGAACATCGTTAAG
AAGACGGAAGTTCAGACCGGGGGCTTTTCAAAGGAGAGTATTTTACCCAAGCGCAACAGTGACAAGTTGA
TCGCGCGGAAGAAGGACTGGGATCCCAAAAAGTATGGGGGATTCGACTCACCGACCGTTGCATACTCCGT
GCTGGTCGTCGCGAAAGTGGAGAAGGGCAAGAGTAAAAAACTGAAGTCGGTTAAGGAGTTGCTTGGCATC
ACTATTATGGAACGTAGTAGCTTCGAGAAGAATCCAATCGATTTTTTAGAAGCCAAGGGCTACAAAGAAG
TTAAGAAAGACCTTATTATCAAGCTGCCAAAGTACTCACTTTTCGAATTAGAAAACGGACGTAAGCGCAT
GTTAGCGTCCGCTGGTGAACTGCAAAAAGGAAATGAGCTGGCACTGCCTTCTAAATACGTGAACTTTTTA
TATTTGGCGTCCCATTACGAAAAGCTTAAGGGGTCGCCCGAAGATAACGAGCAAAAGCAGCTGTTTGTGG
AACAACACAAGCATTATCTGGATGAGATCATCGAGCAGATTAGCGAATTCTCAAAGCGGGTGATCTTAGC
CGATGCTAACTTGGATAAAGTGCTGTCCGCTTACAACAAACATCGCGATAAGCCCATCCGTGAGCAGGCG
GAGAATATCATTCATCTGTTTACATTGACGAATTTGGGGGCCCCCGCTGCATTCAAGTACTTCGATACTA
CAATCGACCGTAAACGTTACACTAGTACAAAAGAAGTTTTGGACGCTACCCTGATCCATCAGAGTATCAC
TGGCCTGTACGAGACACGCATCGACTTGTCCCAATTGGGGGGGGATTAACTCGAGTAAGGATCTCCAGGC
ATCAAATAAAACGAAAGGCTCAGTCGAAAGACTGGGCCTTTCGTTTTATCTGTTGTTTGTCGGTGAACGC
TCTCTACTAGAGTCACACTGGCTCACCTTCGGGTGGGCCTTTCTGCGTTTATAAAACCCTGCAGGGGCCG
GCCCCGTAGAAAAGATCAAAGGATCTTCTTGAGATCCTTTTTTTCTGCGCGTAATCTGCTGCTTGCAAAC
AAAAAAACCACCGCTACCAGCGGTGGTTTGTTTGCCGGATCAAGAGCTACCAACTCTTTTTCCGAAGGTA
ACTGGCTTCAGCAGAGCGCAGATACCAAATACTGTTCTTCTAGTGTAG
