Features (pLannotate 1.2.2; 14 found; start..end, strand, type, name):
    554..1357    -  CDS            URA3: orotidine-5'-phosphate decarboxylase, required for uracil biosynthesis; S. cerevisiae URA3; yeast auxotrophic marker, counterselectable with 5-fluoroorotic acid (5-FOA)
   1358..1573    -  promoter       URA3 promoter: S. cerevisiae URA3
   1579..1602    -  promoter       tet promoter (fragment): E. coli promoter for tetracycline efflux protein gene
   1640..2020    +  CDS            RAF1 (fragment): RAF_YEAST - Experimental evidence at transcript level: Swiss-Prot protein existence level 2. Antagonizes transcriptional repression of recombinase FLP by REP1-REP2. May play a role in plasmid partitioning. From Saccharomyces cerevisiae (strain ATCC 204508 / S288c) (Baker's yeast).
   2174..3051    -  rep_origin     2μ ori: yeast 2μ plasmid origin of replication
   3062..3128    -  rep_origin     M13 ori (fragment): M13 bacteriophage origin of replication; arrow indicates direction of (+) strand synthesis
   3129..3249    +  rep_origin     RSF ori (fragment): Plasmids containing the RSF 1030 origin of replication can be propagated in E. coli cells that contain additional plasmids with compatible origins.
   3397..4191    -  CDS            NeoR/KanR: aminoglycoside phosphotransferase from Tn5; aph(3')-II (or nptII); confers resistance to neomycin, kanamycin, and G418 (Geneticin®)
   4192..4296    -  promoter       AmpR promoter: bla
   4333..4364    -  misc_feature   CEN/ARS (fragment): S. cerevisiae CEN6 centromere fused to an autonomously replicating sequence
   4381..8484    +  CDS            cas9: CAS9_STRP1 - Also known as csn1 From Streptococcus pyogenes serotype M1.
   8511..8582    +  terminator     rrnB T1 terminator: transcription terminator T1 from the E. coli rrnB gene
   8598..8625    +  terminator     T7Te terminator: phage T7 early transcription terminator
   8677..429     +  rep_origin     ori (across the origin): high-copy-number ColE1/pMB1/pBR322/pUC origin of replication
>Addgene plasmid #208815 | pG0A0-1-1-PBAD-dCas9 Sequencing Result | analyzer sequence | sequence record 420922
CCGTAGTTAGGCCACCACTTCAAGAACTCTGTAGCACCGCCTACATACCTCGCTCTGCTAATCCTGTTAC
CAGTGGCTGCTGCCAGTGGCGATAAGTCGTGTCTTACCGGGTTGGACTCAAGACGATAGTTACCGGATAA
GGCGCAGCGGTCGGGCTGAACGGGGGGTTCGTGCACACAGCCCAGCTTGGAGCGAACGACCTACACCGAA
CTGAGATACCTACAGCGTGAGCTATGAGAAAGCGCCACGCTTCCCGAAGGGAGAAAGGCGGACAGGTATC
CGGTAAGCGGCAGGGTCGGAACAGGAGAGCGCACGAGGGAGCTTCCAGGGGGAAACGCCTGGTATCTTTA
TAGTCCTGTCGGGTTTCGCCACCTCTGACTTGAGCGTCGATTTTTGTGATGCTCGTCAGGGGGGCGGAGC
CTATGGAAAAACGCCAGCAACGCGGCCTTTTTACGGTTCCTGGCCTTTTGCTGGCCTTTTGCTCATGATA
TAATTAAATTGAAGCTCTAATTTGTGAGTTTAGTATACATGCATTTACTTATAATACAGTTTTTTAGTTT
TGCTGGCCGCATCTTCTCAAATATGCTTCCCAGCCTGCTTTTCTGTAACGTTCACCCTCTACCTTAGCAT
CCCTTCCCTTTGCAAATAGTCCTCTTCCAACAATAATAATGTCAGATCCTGTAGAGACCACATCATCCAC
GGTTCTATACTGTTGACCCAATGCGTCTCCCTTGTCATCTAAACCCACACCGGGTGTCATAATCAACCAA
TCGTAACCTTCATCTCTTCCACCCATGTCTCTTTGAGCAATAAAGCCGATAACAAAATCTTTGTCGCTCT
TCGCAATGTCAACAGTACCCTTAGTATATTCTCCAGTAGATAGGGAGCCCTTGCATGACAATTCTGCTAA
CATCAAAAGGCCTCTAGGTTCCTTTGTTACTTCTTCTGCCGCCTGCTTCAAACCGCTAACAATACCTGGG
CCCACCACACCGTGTGCATTCGTAATGTCTGCCCATTCTGCTATTCTGTATACACCCGCAGAGTACTGCA
ATTTGACTGTATTACCAATGTCAGCAAATTTTCTGTCTTCGAAGAGTAAAAAATTGTACTTGGCGGATAA
TGCCTTTAGCGGCTTAACTGTGCCCTCCATGGAAAAATCAGTCAAGATATCCACATGTGTTTTTAGTAAA
CAAATTTTGGGACCTAATGCTTCAACTAACTCCAGTAATTCCTTGGTGGTACGAACATCCAATGAAGCAC
ACAAGTTTGTTTGCTTTTCGTGCATGATATTAAATAGCTTGGCAGCAACAGGACTAGGATGAGTAGCAGC
ACGTTCCTTATATGTAGCTTTCGACATGATTTATCTTCGTTTCCTGCAGGTTTTTGTTCTGTGCAGTTGG
GTTAAGAATACTGGGCAATTTCATGTTTCTTCAACACTACATATGCGTATATATACCAATCTAAGTCTGT
GCTCCTTCCTTCGTTCTTCCTTCTGTTCGGAGATTACCGAATCAAAAAAATTTCAAGGAAACCGAAATCA
AAAAAAAGAATAAAAAAAAAATGATGAATTGAAAAGCTAGCTTATCGATGATAAGCTGTCAAACATGAGA
ATTAATTCCACGGACTATAGACTATACCTAGTATACTCCGTCTACTGTACGATACACTTCCGCTCAGGTC
CTTGTCCTTTAACGAGGCCTTACCACTCTTTTGTTACTCTATTGATCCAGCTCAGCAAAGGCAGTGTGAT
CTAAGATTCTATCTTCGCGATGTAGTAAAACTAGCTAGACCGAGAAAGAGACTAGAAATGCAAAAGGCAC
TTCTACAATGGCTGCCATCATTATTATCCGATGTGACGCTGCAGCTTCTCAATGATATTCGAATACGCTT
TGAGGAGATACAGCCTAATATCCGACAAACTGTTTTACAGATTTACGATCGTACTTGTTACCCATCATTG
AATTTTGAACATCCGAACCTGGGAGTTTTCCCTGAAACAGATAGTATATTTGAACCTGTATAATAATATA
TAGTCTAGCGCTTTACGGAAGACAATGTATGTATTTCGGTTCCTGGAGAAACTATTGCATCTATTGCATA
GGTAATCTTGCACGTCGCATCCCCGGTTCATTTTCTGCGTTTCCATCTTGCACTTCAATAGCATATCTTT
GTTAACGAAGCATCTGTGCTTCATTTTGTAGAACAAAAATGCAACGCGAGAGCGCTAATTTTTCAAACAA
AGAATCTGAGCTGCATTTTTACAGAACAGAAATGCAACGCGAAAGCGCTATTTTACCAACGAAGAATCTG
TGCTTCATTTTTGTAAAACAAAAATGCAACGCGAGAGCGCTAATTTTTCAAACAAAGAATCTGAGCTGCA
TTTTTACAGAACAGAAATGCAACGCGAGAGCGCTATTTTACCAACAAAGAATCTATACTTCTTTTTTGTT
CTACAAAAATGCATCCCGAGAGCGCTATTTTTCTAACAAAGCATCTTAGATTACTTTTTTTCTCCTTTGT
GCGCTCTATAATGCAGTCTCTTGATAACTTTTTGCACTGTAGGTCCGTTAAGGTTAGAAGAAGGCTACTT
TGGTGTCTATTTTCTCTTCCATAAAAAAAGCCTGACTCCACTTCCCGCGTTTACTGATTACTAGCGAAGC
TGCGGGTGCATTTTTTCAAGATAAAGGCATCCCCGATTATATTCTATACCGATGTGGATTGCGCATACTT
TGTGAACAGAAAGTGATAGCGTTGATGATTCTTCATTGGTCAGAAAATTATGAACGGTTTCTTCTATTTT
GTCTCTATATACTACGTATAGGAAATGTTTACATTTTCGTATTGTTTTCGATTCACTCTATGAATAGTTC
TTACTACAATTTTTTTGTCTAAAGAGTAATACTAGAGATAAACATAAAAAATGTAGAGGTCGAGTTTAGA
TGCAAGTTCAAGGAGCGAAAGGTGGATGGGTAGGTTATATAGGGATATAGCACAGAGATATATAGCAAAG
AGATACTTTTGAGCAATGTTTGTGGAAGCGGTATTCGCAATGGGAAGCTCCACCCCGGTTGATAATCAGA
AAAGCCCCAAAAACAGGAAGATTGTATAAGCAAATATTTAAATTGTAATTCTTTCCTGCGTTATCCCCTG
ATTCTGTGGATAACCGTATTACCGCCTTTGAGTGAGCTGATACCGCTCGCCGCAGCCGAACGACCGAGCG
CAGCGAGTCAGTGAGCGAGGAAGCGGAAGAGGGTCTGACGCTCAGTGGAACGAAAACTCACGTTAAGGGA
TTTTGGTCATGAGATTATCAAAAAGGATCTTCACCTAGATCCTTTTAAATTAAAAATGAAGTTTTAAATC
AATCTAAAGTATATATGAGTAAACTTGGTCTGACAGTCAGAAGAACTCGTCAAGAAGGCGATAGAAGGCG
ATGCGCTGCGAATCGGGAGCGGCGATACCGTAAAGCACGAGGAAGCGGTCAGCCCATTCGCCGCCAAGCT
CTTCAGCAATATCACGGGTAGCCAACGCTATGTCCTGATAGCGGTCCGCCACACCCAGCCGGCCACAGTC
GATGAATCCAGAAAAGCGGCCATTTTCCACCATGATATTCGGCAAGCAGGCATCGCCATGAGTCACGACG
AGATCCTCGCCGTCGGGCATGCTCGCCTTGAGCCTGGCGAACAGTTCGGCTGGCGCGAGCCCCTGATGCT
CTTCGTCCAGATCATCCTGATCGACAAGACCGGCTTCCATCCGAGTACGTGCTCGCTCGATGCGATGTTT
CGCTTGGTGGTCGAATGGGCAGGTAGCCGGATCAAGCGTATGCAGCCGCCGCATTGCATCAGCCATGATG
GATACTTTCTCGGCAGGAGCAAGGTGAGATGACAGGAGATCCTGCCCCGGCACTTCGCCCAATAGCAGCC
AGTCCCTTCCCGCTTCAGTGACAACGTCGAGCACAGCTGCGCAAGGAACGCCCGTCGTGGCCAGCCACGA
TAGCCGCGCTGCCTCGTCTTGCAGTTCATTCAGGGCACCGGACAGGTCGGTCTTGACAAAAAGAACCGGG
CGCCCCTGCGCTGACAGCCGGAACACGGCGGCATCAGAGCAGCCGATTGTCTGTTGTGCCCAGTCATAGC
CGAATAGCCTCTCCACCCAAGCGGCCGGAGAACCTGCGTGCAATCCATCTTGTTCAATCATACTCTTCCT
TTTTCAATATTATTGAAGCATTTATCAGGGTTATTGTCTCATGAGCGGATACATATTTGAATGTATTTAG
AAAAATAAACAAATAGGGGTTCCGCGCACATTTCCCCGAAAAGTGCCACCTGACGTCGGACGGATCGCTT
GCCTGTAACTTACACGCGCCTCGTGGGGCGCGCCGTCGACATGGATAAGAAGTACTCCATTGGTTTAGCA
ATTGGCACGAACAGTGTCGGATGGGCCGTGATTACAGATGAATACAAGGTCCCTTCAAAGAAATTCAAAG
TGTTAGGTAATACTGACCGGCACAGTATTAAGAAAAACCTGATCGGGGCACTTCTGTTCGATTCCGGGGA
AACTGCAGAGGCAACACGTTTGAAGCGTACCGCCCGGCGCCGTTATACGCGTCGTAAAAATCGCATCTGT
TACTTACAAGAAATCTTCTCAAATGAGATGGCGAAGGTAGACGATTCTTTTTTTCATCGGCTGGAGGAAT
CGTTTTTGGTAGAAGAGGACAAGAAGCATGAACGCCATCCGATTTTCGGGAATATTGTCGATGAAGTTGC
CTATCATGAGAAATATCCGACAATTTACCATTTACGGAAAAAACTTGTGGATTCTACGGACAAAGCTGAC
TTGCGGTTGATCTATCTTGCCCTGGCCCACATGATTAAGTTCCGTGGGCACTTTCTTATCGAAGGGGATT
TGAACCCAGATAACTCGGACGTTGACAAGTTGTTTATTCAATTGGTCCAAACCTATAACCAGCTTTTCGA
GGAAAATCCGATCAATGCTAGCGGTGTGGACGCGAAAGCTATCCTGAGTGCCCGGTTATCTAAATCACGG
CGGCTGGAGAACTTGATTGCCCAGTTGCCCGGAGAGAAGAAAAACGGATTATTCGGTAATCTTATCGCCC
TTTCTCTGGGGTTGACGCCCAACTTCAAATCTAACTTTGATCTGGCCGAAGACGCTAAATTACAACTTAG
TAAAGATACCTACGACGATGACCTGGATAATTTGTTGGCTCAAATCGGGGATCAATATGCTGACCTTTTC
CTTGCGGCGAAGAACTTATCGGACGCCATCTTGCTGTCGGATATCCTGCGTGTCAATACGGAGATTACTA
AGGCACCACTTTCCGCATCCATGATCAAGCGTTATGACGAGCATCACCAAGACCTTACGTTGCTGAAAGC
CTTAGTCCGTCAACAGTTACCTGAAAAATATAAAGAAATTTTTTTTGATCAGTCTAAGAATGGATACGCA
GGTTATATCGACGGAGGAGCAAGCCAAGAAGAATTTTACAAATTTATTAAACCGATTCTTGAAAAGATGG
ATGGTACGGAGGAACTTCTGGTTAAGTTAAATCGCGAAGACTTGTTGCGCAAGCAGCGCACTTTCGACAA
CGGGAGTATCCCCCACCAAATTCATCTTGGTGAATTACATGCGATCCTGCGGCGGCAAGAAGATTTTTAT
CCTTTCTTAAAAGATAATCGCGAAAAAATTGAAAAAATCTTAACGTTTCGCATTCCTTATTACGTGGGCC
CTCTGGCACGCGGTAATAGCCGGTTTGCCTGGATGACCCGCAAATCAGAAGAGACCATCACCCCGTGGAA
TTTCGAGGAGGTAGTAGACAAGGGTGCCAGTGCACAATCCTTCATCGAACGCATGACAAATTTTGATAAA
AATTTGCCTAATGAGAAGGTCCTGCCGAAACATAGTCTTTTATATGAATACTTTACCGTATACAACGAGT
TGACAAAGGTTAAGTACGTGACGGAGGGGATGCGTAAACCTGCATTTTTGTCAGGTGAGCAAAAAAAAGC
GATTGTGGATTTATTATTTAAAACTAATCGGAAGGTGACAGTGAAGCAACTTAAGGAAGACTATTTCAAG
AAGATCGAATGCTTCGATTCGGTAGAAATCAGTGGTGTTGAAGACCGCTTCAACGCAAGCTTAGGGACTT
ATCACGATCTTCTTAAGATCATTAAGGACAAAGACTTCCTGGACAACGAGGAAAACGAGGACATTTTGGA
AGATATTGTACTTACTTTGACTTTGTTTGAAGACCGGGAGATGATCGAAGAGCGTCTTAAGACGTACGCG
CACCTTTTCGATGACAAAGTAATGAAGCAGCTGAAGCGGCGGCGGTACACCGGATGGGGTCGTTTATCTC
GGAAATTGATCAATGGCATTCGTGACAAGCAAAGCGGCAAGACGATCTTAGATTTCCTTAAGTCCGATGG
ATTTGCTAATCGGAACTTTATGCAATTGATTCATGACGATAGTCTTACCTTTAAAGAGGACATCCAAAAG
GCACAAGTGTCAGGCCAAGGTGACAGTCTTCACGAACATATTGCTAACTTAGCCGGTAGTCCAGCTATCA
AGAAGGGTATCTTACAGACTGTTAAAGTAGTAGATGAACTGGTGAAAGTAATGGGTCGTCACAAGCCTGA
GAATATCGTAATTGAAATGGCGCGGGAAAATCAGACAACTCAAAAAGGTCAAAAAAACAGTCGTGAACGT
ATGAAACGCATTGAAGAGGGCATCAAGGAGTTGGGCAGTCAGATTTTAAAGGAGCATCCAGTGGAGAACA
CTCAGCTGCAAAATGAGAAACTTTATCTTTATTACCTTCAGAATGGACGCGATATGTACGTCGATCAAGA
ACTGGATATTAATCGGTTATCCGATTACGACGTTGATGCCATCGTCCCTCAATCATTTCTGAAAGACGAT
AGCATCGACAATAAGGTGCTGACACGTAGTGACAAGAACCGTGGGAAGAGCGACAACGTACCGTCGGAGG
AGGTCGTTAAGAAGATGAAGAACTATTGGCGGCAATTGCTGAACGCTAAATTGATTACGCAGCGGAAATT
TGACAACCTGACCAAGGCAGAGCGTGGGGGCCTGAGTGAACTGGATAAAGCTGGCTTTATCAAACGTCAA
TTGGTAGAGACACGCCAAATTACGAAGCATGTCGCGCAGATTTTGGACTCGCGCATGAACACTAAGTACG
ATGAAAACGACAAGTTAATTCGTGAGGTGAAAGTCATTACTCTTAAGAGTAAACTTGTCTCGGACTTCCG
GAAGGACTTTCAATTTTACAAAGTCCGTGAAATTAATAACTATCATCACGCCCACGACGCATATCTTAAC
GCGGTCGTTGGAACAGCTTTGATTAAGAAATATCCCAAGCTTGAGAGCGAGTTCGTGTACGGTGATTATA
AAGTGTATGACGTACGTAAGATGATCGCGAAGTCCGAACAAGAGATTGGGAAGGCAACTGCTAAGTACTT
TTTTTACTCTAATATTATGAACTTTTTCAAAACCGAGATCACATTGGCTAATGGCGAAATCCGTAAGCGC
CCTCTTATTGAGACAAACGGGGAAACTGGGGAGATCGTGTGGGATAAGGGCCGCGATTTTGCAACTGTCC
GGAAGGTCCTGTCTATGCCCCAAGTGAACATCGTTAAGAAGACGGAAGTTCAGACCGGGGGCTTTTCAAA
GGAGAGTATTTTACCCAAGCGCAACAGTGACAAGTTGATCGCGCGGAAGAAGGACTGGGATCCCAAAAAG
TATGGGGGATTCGACTCACCGACCGTTGCATACTCCGTGCTGGTCGTCGCGAAAGTGGAGAAGGGCAAGA
GTAAAAAACTGAAGTCGGTTAAGGAGTTGCTTGGCATCACTATTATGGAACGTAGTAGCTTCGAGAAGAA
TCCAATCGATTTTTTAGAAGCCAAGGGCTACAAAGAAGTTAAGAAAGACCTTATTATCAAGCTGCCAAAG
TACTCACTTTTCGAATTAGAAAACGGACGTAAGCGCATGTTAGCGTCCGCTGGTGAACTGCAAAAAGGAA
ATGAGCTGGCACTGCCTTCTAAATACGTGAACTTTTTATATTTGGCGTCCCATTACGAAAAGCTTAAGGG
GTCGCCCGAAGATAACGAGCAAAAGCAGCTGTTTGTGGAACAACACAAGCATTATCTGGATGAGATCATC
GAGCAGATTAGCGAATTCTCAAAGCGGGTGATCTTAGCCGATGCTAACTTGGATAAAGTGCTGTCCGCTT
ACAACAAACATCGCGATAAGCCCATCCGTGAGCAGGCGGAGAATATCATTCATCTGTTTACATTGACGAA
TTTGGGGGCCCCCGCTGCATTCAAGTACTTCGATACTACAATCGACCGTAAACGTTACACTAGTACAAAA
GAAGTTTTGGACGCTACCCTGATCCATCAGAGTATCACTGGCCTGTACGAGACACGCATCGACTTGTCCC
AATTGGGGGGGGATTAACTCGAGTAAGGATCTCCAGGCATCAAATAAAACGAAAGGCTCAGTCGAAAGAC
TGGGCCTTTCGTTTTATCTGTTGTTTGTCGGTGAACGCTCTCTACTAGAGTCACACTGGCTCACCTTCGG
GTGGGCCTTTCTGCGTTTATAAAACCCTGCAGGGGCCGGCCCCGTAGAAAAGATCAAAGGATCTTCTTGA
GATCCTTTTTTTCTGCGCGTAATCTGCTGCTTGCAAACAAAAAAACCACCGCTACCAGCGGTGGTTTGTT
TGCCGGATCAAGAGCTACCAACTCTTTTTCCGAAGGTAACTGGCTTCAGCAGAGCGCAGATACCAAATAC
TGTTCTTCTAGTGTAG
